Addgene plasmid #154901: pDEST-ERBB2-v1
Purpose: Expresses ERBB2 fused to Venus fragment 1 (v1) for use in bimolecular fluorescence complementation (BiFC) assays
Depositing lab: Johanna Ivaska. Depositing organization: Turku Bioscience Centre. Publication: A feed-forward loop between SorLA and HER3 determines heregulin response and neratinib resistance. Al-Akhrass H, Conway JRW, Poulsen ASA, Paatero I, Kaivola J, Padzik A, Andersen OM, Ivaska J. Oncogene. 2021 Feb;40(7):1300-1317. doi: 10.1038/s41388-020-01604-5. Epub 2021 Jan 8. PubMed 33420373.
Backbone
  Vector backbone: pDEST-ORF-v1
  Backbone manufacturer: Addgene, #73637
  Backbone size w/o insert (bp): 5439
  Total vector size (bp): 7549
  Vector type: Mammalian Expression
Growth in bacteria
  Bacterial resistance: Ampicillin, 100 μg/mL
  Growth temperature: 37°C
  Growth strain: DH5alpha
  Copy number: Unknown
Gene/Insert
  Gene/Insert name: ERBB2 (alt name: HER2)
  Species: H. sapiens (human)
  Insert size (bp): 3765
  Entrez Gene: ERBB2 (a.k.a. CD340, HER-2, HER-2/neu, HER2, MLN 19, MLN-19, NEU, NGL, TKR1, VSCN2, c-ERB-2, c-ERB2, p185(erbB2))
  Promoter: CMV
  Tag / fusion protein: Venus fragment 1 (v1) (C terminal on backbone)
  Cloning method: Gateway Cloning
  Sequencing primers: 5′ CGCAAATGGGCGGTAGGCGTG; 3′ TAGAAGGCACAGTCGAGG
Terms and licenses: Academic/Nonprofit Terms; Industry Terms: Not Available to Industry
How to cite: pDEST-ERBB2-v1 was a gift from Johanna Ivaska (Addgene plasmid # 154901 ; http://n2t.net/addgene:154901 ; RRID:Addgene_154901)
