[The description below was written by a language model from this plasmid's Addgene catalogue record and pLannotate feature annotations shown in this document.]
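Description:
pDEST-ERBB2-v1 is a mammalian expression plasmid built on the Gateway-compatible pDEST-ORF-v1 backbone, designed to produce human ERBB2 (HER2) fused at its C-terminus to the N-terminal fragment of Venus for bimolecular fluorescence complementation (BiFC). It is maintained in E. coli through a high-copy ColE1/pUC-type origin and selected with ampicillin via the β-lactamase gene under its native bla promoter. The record lists no mammalian selection marker, which suggests use by transient transfection. The total size is about 7.5 kb. The catalogued backbone size plus the insert exceeds this, as expected when a Gateway destination cassette is replaced during recombination.

Expression is driven by the human cytomegalovirus immediate-early enhancer and promoter, and a T7 promoter lies just downstream of it. The full-length ERBB2 open reading frame (about 3.8 kb) is flanked by attB1 and attB2 remnants, the scars of Gateway recombinational cloning. After attB2 comes the Venus fragment, annotated as VN155 carrying the I152L substitution, an improved version of the fragment developed for BiFC. A bovine growth hormone polyadenylation signal terminates the transcript. The short annotated bom, lacI and truncated HIV-1 LTR fragments appear to be backbone remnants or incidental sequence matches rather than functional elements.

In a BiFC assay, this construct is co-expressed with a candidate partner fused to the complementary Venus fragment. Neither fragment fluoresces on its own, but close association of the two fusion proteins lets Venus reassemble, giving a fluorescent signal that reports the interaction and where it occurs in living cells. The associated publication concerns SorLA, HER3 and heregulin/neratinib responses, consistent with use in probing ERBB-family receptor interactions.
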