Features (pLannotate 1.2.2; 14 found; start..end, strand, type, name):
     28..80      -  misc_feature   bom (fragment): basis of mobility region from pBR322
    235..614     +  enhancer       CMV enhancer: human cytomegalovirus immediate early enhancer
    615..818     +  promoter       CMV promoter: human cytomegalovirus (CMV) immediate early promoter
    814..847     +  LTR            5' LTR (truncated) (fragment): truncated 5' long terminal repeat (LTR) from HIV-1
    863..881     +  promoter       T7 promoter: promoter for bacteriophage T7 RNA polymerase
    943..960     +  protein_bind   attB1 (fragment): mutant version of attB; core recombination site for the Gateway® BP reaction BP Clonase™
    969..4733    +  CDS            ERBB2: ERBB2_HUMAN - Also known as HER2, MLN19, NEU, NGL. Experimental evidence at protein level: Swiss-Prot protein existence level 1. In the nucleus is involved in transcriptional regulation. Associates with the 5'-TCAAATTC-3' sequence in the PTGS2/COX-2 promoter and activates its transcription. Implicated in transcriptional activation of CDKN1A; the function involves STAT3 and SRC. Involved in the transcription of rRNA genes by RNA Pol I and enhances protein synthesis and cell growth. From Homo sapiens (Human).
   4738..4755    -  protein_bind   attB2 (fragment): mutant version of attB; core recombination site for the Gateway® BP reaction BP Clonase™
   4800..5261    +  CDS            VN155(I152L): improved N-terminal fragment of mVenus for use in bimolecular fluorescence complementation (BiFC) (Kodama and Hu, 2010)
   5311..5535    +  polyA_signal   bGH poly(A) signal: bovine growth hormone polyadenylation signal
   5554..5611    -  CDS            lacI (fragment): lac repressor; lacI; The lac repressor binds to the lac operator to inhibit transcription in E. coli. This inhibition can be relieved by adding lactose or isopropyl-β-D-thiogalactopyranoside (IPTG).
   5794..6382    -  rep_origin     ori: high-copy-number ColE1/pMB1/pBR322/pUC origin of replication
   6553..7413    -  CDS            AmpR: β-lactamase; bla; confers resistance to ampicillin, carbenicillin, and related antibiotics
   7414..7518    -  promoter       AmpR promoter: bla
>Addgene plasmid #154901 | pDEST-ERBB2-v1 | addgene full sequence | sequence record 306904 | Addgene NGS Result
GACGGATCGGGAGATCTCCCGATCCCCTATGGTGCACTCTCAGTACAATCTGCTCTGATGCCGCATAGTT
AAGCCAGTATCTGCTCCCTGCTTGTGTGTTGGAGGTCGCTGAGTAGTGCGCGAGCAAAATTTAAGCTACA
ACAAGGCAAGGCTTGACCGACAATTGCATGAAGAATCTGCTTAGGGTTAGGCGTTTTGCGCTGCTTCGCG
ATGTACGGGCCAGATATACGCGTTGACATTGATTATTGACTAGTTATTAATAGTAATCAATTACGGGGTC
ATTAGTTCATAGCCCATATATGGAGTTCCGCGTTACATAACTTACGGTAAATGGCCCGCCTGGCTGACCG
CCCAACGACCCCCGCCCATTGACGTCAATAATGACGTATGTTCCCATAGTAACGCCAATAGGGACTTTCC
ATTGACGTCAATGGGTGGAGTATTTACGGTAAACTGCCCACTTGGCAGTACATCAAGTGTATCATATGCC
AAGTACGCCCCCTATTGACGTCAATGACGGTAAATGGCCCGCCTGGCATTATGCCCAGTACATGACCTTA
TGGGACTTTCCTACTTGGCAGTACATCTACGTATTAGTCATCGCTATTACCATGGTGATGCGGTTTTGGC
AGTACATCAATGGGCGTGGATAGCGGTTTGACTCACGGGGATTTCCAAGTCTCCACCCCATTGACGTCAA
TGGGAGTTTGTTTTGGCACCAAAATCAACGGGACTTTCCAAAATGTCGTAACAACTCCGCCCCATTGACG
CAAATGGGCGGTAGGCGTGTACGGTGGGAGGTCTATATAAGCAGAGCTCTCTGGCTAACTAGAGAACCCA
CTGCTTACTGGCTTATCGAAATTAATACGACTCACTATAGGGAGACCCAAGCTGGCTAGCGTTTAAACTT
AAGCTTGGTACCATATTACGGGGTACTCGAGACAAGTTTGTACAAAAAAGTTGGCACCATGGAGCTGGCG
GCCTTGTGCCGCTGGGGGCTCCTCCTCGCCCTCTTGCCCCCCGGAGCCGCGAGCACCCAAGTGTGCACCG
GCACAGACATGAAGCTGCGGCTCCCTGCCAGTCCCGAGACCCACCTGGACATGCTCCGCCACCTCTACCA
GGGCTGCCAGGTGGTGCAGGGAAACCTGGAACTCACCTACCTGCCCACCAATGCCAGCCTGTCCTTCCTG
CAGGATATCCAGGAGGTGCAGGGCTACGTGCTCATCGCTCACAACCAAGTGAGGCAGGTCCCACTGCAGA
GGCTGCGGATTGTGCGAGGCACCCAGCTCTTTGAGGACAACTATGCCCTGGCCGTGCTAGACAATGGAGA
CCCGCTGAACAATACCACCCCTGTCACAGGGGCCTCCCCAGGAGGCCTGCGGGAGCTGCAGCTTCGAAGC
CTCACAGAGATCTTGAAAGGAGGGGTCTTGATCCAGCGGAACCCCCAGCTCTGCTACCAGGACACGATTT
TGTGGAAGGACATCTTCCACAAGAACAACCAGCTGGCTCTCACACTGATAGACACCAACCGCTCTCGGGC
CTGCCACCCCTGTTCTCCGATGTGTAAGGGCTCCCGCTGCTGGGGAGAGAGTTCTGAGGATTGTCAGAGC
CTGACGCGCACTGTCTGTGCCGGTGGCTGTGCCCGCTGCAAGGGGCCACTGCCCACTGACTGCTGCCATG
AGCAGTGTGCTGCCGGCTGCACGGGCCCCAAGCACTCTGACTGCCTGGCCTGCCTCCACTTCAACCACAG
TGGCATCTGTGAGCTGCACTGCCCAGCCCTGGTCACCTACAACACAGACACGTTTGAGTCCATGCCCAAT
CCCGAGGGCCGGTATACATTCGGCGCCAGCTGTGTGACTGCCTGTCCCTACAACTACCTTTCTACGGACG
TGGGATCCTGCACCCTCGTCTGCCCCCTGCACAACCAAGAGGTGACAGCAGAGGATGGAACACAGCGGTG
TGAGAAGTGCAGCAAGCCCTGTGCCCGAGTGTGCTATGGTCTGGGCATGGAGCACTTGCGAGAGGTGAGG
GCAGTTACCAGTGCCAATATCCAGGAGTTTGCTGGCTGCAAGAAGATCTTTGGGAGCCTGGCATTTCTGC
CGGAGAGCTTTGATGGGGACCCAGCCTCCAACACTGCCCCGCTCCAGCCAGAGCAGCTCCAAGTGTTTGA
GACTCTGGAAGAGATCACAGGTTACCTATACATCTCAGCATGGCCGGACAGCCTGCCTGACCTCAGCGTC
TTCCAGAACCTGCAAGTAATCCGGGGACGAATTCTGCACAATGGCGCCTACTCGCTGACCCTGCAAGGGC
TGGGCATCAGCTGGCTGGGGCTGCGCTCACTGAGGGAACTGGGCAGTGGACTGGCCCTCATCCACCATAA
CACCCACCTCTGCTTCGTGCACACGGTGCCCTGGGACCAGCTCTTTCGGAACCCGCACCAAGCTCTGCTC
CACACTGCCAACCGGCCAGAGGACGAGTGTGTGGGCGAGGGCCTGGCCTGCCACCAGCTGTGCGCCCGAG
GGCACTGCTGGGGTCCAGGGCCCACCCAGTGTGTCAACTGCAGCCAGTTCCTTCGGGGCCAGGAGTGCGT
GGAGGAATGCCGAGTACTGCAGGGGCTCCCCAGGGAGTATGTGAATGCCAGGCACTGTTTGCCGTGCCAC
CCTGAGTGTCAGCCCCAGAATGGCTCAGTGACCTGTTTTGGACCGGAGGCTGACCAGTGTGTGGCCTGTG
CCCACTATAAGGACCCTCCCTTCTGCGTGGCCCGCTGCCCCAGCGGTGTGAAACCTGACCTCTCCTACAT
GCCCATCTGGAAGTTTCCAGATGAGGAGGGCGCATGCCAGCCTTGCCCCATCAACTGCACCCACTCCTGT
GTGGACCTGGATGACAAGGGCTGCCCCGCCGAGCAGAGAGCCAGCCCTCTGACGTCCATCATCTCTGCGG
TGGTTGGCATTCTGCTGGTCGTGGTCTTGGGGGTGGTCTTTGGGATCCTCATCAAGCGACGGCAGCAGAA
GATCCGGAAGTACACGATGCGGAGACTGCTGCAGGAAACGGAGCTGGTGGAGCCGCTGACACCTAGCGGA
GCGATGCCCAACCAGGCGCAGATGCGGATCCTGAAAGAGACGGAGCTGAGGAAGGTGAAGGTGCTTGGAT
CTGGCGCTTTTGGCACAGTCTACAAGGGCATCTGGATCCCTGATGGGGAGAATGTGAAAATTCCAGTGGC
CATCAAAGTGTTGAGGGAAAACACATCCCCCAAAGCCAACAAAGAAATCTTAGACGAAGCATACGTGATG
GCTGGTGTGGGCTCCCCATATGTCTCCCGCCTTCTGGGCATCTGCCTGACATCCACGGTGCAGCTGGTGA
CACAGCTTATGCCCTATGGCTGCCTCTTAGACCATGTCCGGGAAAACCGCGGACGCCTGGGCTCCCAGGA
CCTGCTGAACTGGTGTATGCAGATTGCCAAGGGGATGAGCTACCTGGAGGATGTGCGGCTCGTACACAGG
GACTTGGCCGCTCGGAACGTGCTGGTCAAGAGTCCCAACCATGTCAAAATTACAGACTTCGGGCTGGCTC
GGCTGCTGGACATTGACGAGACAGAGTACCATGCAGATGGGGGCAAGGTGCCCATCAAGTGGATGGCGCT
GGAGTCCATTCTCCGCCGGCGGTTCACCCACCAGAGTGATGTGTGGAGTTATGGTGTGACTGTGTGGGAG
CTGATGACTTTTGGGGCCAAACCTTACGATGGGATCCCAGCCCGGGAGATCCCTGACCTGCTGGAAAAGG
GGGAGCGGCTGCCCCAGCCCCCCATCTGCACCATTGATGTCTACATGATCATGGTCAAATGTTGGATGAT
TGACTCTGAATGTCGGCCAAGATTCCGGGAGTTGGTGTCTGAATTCTCCCGCATGGCCAGGGACCCCCAG
CGCTTTGTGGTCATCCAGAATGAGGACTTGGGCCCAGCCAGTCCCTTGGACAGCACCTTCTACCGCTCAC
TGCTGGAGGACGATGACATGGGGGACCTGGTGGATGCTGAGGAGTATCTGGTACCCCAGCAGGGCTTCTT
CTGTCCAGACCCTGCCCCGGGCGCTGGGGGCATGGTCCACCACAGGCACCGCAGCTCATCTACCAGGAGT
GGCGGTGGGGACCTGACACTAGGGCTGGAGCCCTCTGAAGAGGAGGCCCCCAGGTCTCCACTGGCACCCT
CCGAAGGGGCTGGCTCCGATGTATTTGATGGTGACCTGGGAATGGGGGCAGCCAAGGGGCTGCAAAGCCT
CCCCACACATGACCCCAGCCCTCTACAGCGGTACAGTGAGGACCCCACAGTACCCCTGCCCTCTGAGACT
GATGGCTACGTTGCCCCCCTGACCTGCAGCCCCCAGCCTGAATATGTGAACCAGCCAGATGTTCGGCCCC
AGCCCCCTTCGCCCCGAGAGGGCCCTCTGCCTGCTGCCCGACCTGCTGGTGCCACTCTGGAAAGGCCCAA
GACTCTCTCCCCAGGGAAGAATGGGGTCGTCAAAGACGTTTTTGCCTTTGGGGGTGCCGTGGAGAACCCC
GAGTACTTGACACCCCAGGGAGGAGCTGCCCCTCAGCCCCACCCTCCTCCTGCCTTCAGCCCAGCCTTCG
ACAACCTCTATTACTGGGACCAGGACCCACCAGAGCGGGGGGCTCCACCCAGCACCTTCAAAGGGACACC
TACGGCAGAGAACCCAGAGTACCTGGGTCTGGACGTGCCAGTGCCAACTTTCTTGTACAAAGTGGTCATC
GATGGTGGCGGTGGCTCTGGAGGTGGTGGGTCCTCCGGAGTGAGCAAGGGCGAGGAGCTGTTCACCGGGG
TGGTGCCCATCCTGGTCGAGCTGGACGGCGACGTAAACGGCCACAAGTTCAGCGTGTCCGGCGAGGGCGA
GGGCGATGCCACCTACGGCAAGCTGACCCTGAAGCTGATCTGCACCACCGGCAAGCTGCCCGTGCCCTGG
CCCACCCTCGTGACCACCCTGGGCTACGGCCTGCAGTGCTTCGCCCGCTACCCCGACCACATGAAGCAGC
ACGACTTCTTCAAGTCCGCCATGCCCGAAGGCTACGTCCAGGAGCGCACCATCTTCTTCAAGGACGACGG
CAACTACAAGACCCGCGCCGAGGTGAAGTTCGAGGGCGACACCCTGGTGAACCGCATCGAGCTGAAGGGC
ATCGACTTCAAGGAGGACGGCAACATCCTGGGGCACAAGCTGGAGTACAACTACAACAGCCACAACGTCT
ATATCACCGCCGACAAGCAGTAATCTAGAGGGCCCGTTTAAACCCGCTGATCAGCCTCGACTGTGCCTTC
TAGTTGCCAGCCATCTGTTGTTTGCCCCTCCCCCGTGCCTTCCTTGACCCTGGAAGGTGCCACTCCCACT
GTCCTTTCCTAATAAAATGAGGAAATTGCATCGCATTGTCTGAGTAGGTGTCATTCTATTCTGGGGGGTG
GGGTGGGGCAGGACAGCAAGGGGGAGGATTGGGAAGACAATAGCAGGCATGCTGGGGATGCGGTGGGCTC
TATGGCTTCTGAGGCGGAAAGAACCAGCTGCATTAATGAATCGGCCAACGCGCGGGGAGAGGCGGTTTGC
GTATTGGGCGCTCTTCCGCTTCCTCGCTCACTGACTCGCTGCGCTCGGTCGTTCGGCTGCGGCGAGCGGT
ATCAGCTCACTCAAAGGCGGTAATACGGTTATCCACAGAATCAGGGGATAACGCAGGAAAGAACATGTGA
GCAAAAGGCCAGCAAAAGGCCAGGAACCGTAAAAAGGCCGCGTTGCTGGCGTTTTTCCATAGGCTCCGCC
CCCCTGACGAGCATCACAAAAATCGACGCTCAAGTCAGAGGTGGCGAAACCCGACAGGACTATAAAGATA
CCAGGCGTTTCCCCCTGGAAGCTCCCTCGTGCGCTCTCCTGTTCCGACCCTGCCGCTTACCGGATACCTG
TCCGCCTTTCTCCCTTCGGGAAGCGTGGCGCTTTCTCATAGCTCACGCTGTAGGTATCTCAGTTCGGTGT
AGGTCGTTCGCTCCAAGCTGGGCTGTGTGCACGAACCCCCCGTTCAGCCCGACCGCTGCGCCTTATCCGG
TAACTATCGTCTTGAGTCCAACCCGGTAAGACACGACTTATCGCCACTGGCAGCAGCCACTGGTAACAGG
ATTAGCAGAGCGAGGTATGTAGGCGGTGCTACAGAGTTCTTGAAGTGGTGGCCTAACTACGGCTACACTA
GAAGAACAGTATTTGGTATCTGCGCTCTGCTGAAGCCAGTTACCTTCGGAAAAAGAGTTGGTAGCTCTTG
ATCCGGCAAACAAACCACCGCTGGTAGCGGTGGTTTTTTTGTTTGCAAGCAGCAGATTACGCGCAGAAAA
AAAGGATCTCAAGAAGATCCTTTGATCTTTTCTACGGGGTCTGACGCTCAGTGGAACGAAAACTCACGTT
AAGGGATTTTGGTCATGAGATTATCAAAAAGGATCTTCACCTAGATCCTTTTAAATTAAAAATGAAGTTT
TAAATCAATCTAAAGTATATATGAGTAAACTTGGTCTGACAGTTACCAATGCTTAATCAGTGAGGCACCT
ATCTCAGCGATCTGTCTATTTCGTTCATCCATAGTTGCCTGACTCCCCGTCGTGTAGATAACTACGATAC
GGGAGGGCTTACCATCTGGCCCCAGTGCTGCAATGATACCGCGAGACCCACGCTCACCGGCTCCAGATTT
ATCAGCAATAAACCAGCCAGCCGGAAGGGCCGAGCGCAGAAGTGGTCCTGCAACTTTATCCGCCTCCATC
CAGTCTATTAATTGTTGCCGGGAAGCTAGAGTAAGTAGTTCGCCAGTTAATAGTTTGCGCAACGTTGTTG
CCATTGCTACAGGCATCGTGGTGTCACGCTCGTCGTTTGGTATGGCTTCATTCAGCTCCGGTTCCCAACG
ATCAAGGCGAGTTACATGATCCCCCATGTTGTGCAAAAAAGCGGTTAGCTCCTTCGGTCCTCCGATCGTT
GTCAGAAGTAAGTTGGCCGCAGTGTTATCACTCATGGTTATGGCAGCACTGCATAATTCTCTTACTGTCA
TGCCATCCGTAAGATGCTTTTCTGTGACTGGTGAGTACTCAACCAAGTCATTCTGAGAATAGTGTATGCG
GCGACCGAGTTGCTCTTGCCCGGCGTCAATACGGGATAATACCGCGCCACATAGCAGAACTTTAAAAGTG
CTCATCATTGGAAAACGTTCTTCGGGGCGAAAACTCTCAAGGATCTTACCGCTGTTGAGATCCAGTTCGA
TGTAACCCACTCGTGCACCCAACTGATCTTCAGCATCTTTTACTTTCACCAGCGTTTCTGGGTGAGCAAA
AACAGGAAGGCAAAATGCCGCAAAAAAGGGAATAAGGGCGACACGGAAATGTTGAATACTCATACTCTTC
CTTTTTCAATATTATTGAAGCATTTATCAGGGTTATTGTCTCATGAGCGGATACATATTTGAATGTATTT
AGAAAAATAAACAAATAGGGGTTCCGCGCACATTTCCCCGAAAAGTGCCACCTGACGTC
